Addgene plasmid #242427: pH-PCE
Purpose: for chromosome editing
Depositing lab: Caixia Gao. Depositing organization: Institute of Genetics and Developmental Biology, Chinese Academy of Sciences. Publication: Iterative recombinase technologies for efficient and precise genome engineering across kilobase to megabase scales. Sun C, Li H, Liu Y, Li Y, Gao R, Shi X, Fei H, Liu J, Liang R, Gao C. Cell. 2025 Aug 1:S0092-8674(25)00800-1. doi: 10.1016/j.cell.2025.07.011. PubMed 40763736.
Backbone
  Vector backbone: pHUE411
  Vector type: Plant Expression, CRISPR
Growth in bacteria
  Bacterial resistance: Kanamycin, 50 μg/mL
  Growth temperature: 37°C
  Growth strain: EPI300
  Copy number: Low Copy
Gene/Insert
  Gene/Insert name: pGSPE-epeg, PE, cm24Cre
  Species: Synthetic
  Cloning method: Gibson Cloning
  Sequencing primers: 5′ Unknown
Terms and licenses: Academic/Nonprofit Terms; Industry Terms: Not Available to Industry
How to cite: pH-PCE was a gift from Caixia Gao (Addgene plasmid # 242427)
