[The description below was written by a language model from this plasmid's Addgene catalogue record and pLannotate feature annotations shown in this document.]
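Description:
pH-PCE is a roughly 20.5 kb plant binary vector built on the pHUE411 backbone and catalogued as a plant expression/CRISPR construct for chromosome editing. It is maintained in E. coli under kanamycin selection (aphA-3 KanR) via a ColE1/pBR322-type origin with the bom region. The pVS1 oriV, RepA and StaA functions allow replication and stable maintenance in Agrobacterium. The record lists it as low copy. Everything intended for the plant lies between the nopaline-type right and left T-DNA border repeats, which implies Agrobacterium-mediated delivery. Transformed plant tissue is selected with a hygromycin phosphotransferase gene driven by an enhanced CaMV 35S promoter and ended by the CaMV poly(A) signal.

The T-DNA payload combines prime editing with Cre recombination. A maize ubiquitin promoter precedes a long coding region annotated as S. pyogenes Cas9, then a Moloney murine leukemia virus pol fragment (the reverse transcriptase portion typical of a prime editor), then a Cre recombinase coding sequence corresponding to the "cm24Cre" variant named in the record, closed by the pea rbcS-E9 terminator. The annotation does not show how the editor and Cre are joined, nor which mutations define the variant. Upstream, a separate cassette contains a CaMV 35S promoter fragment, a tRNA element and the Arabidopsis HSP18.2 terminator. This likely corresponds to the "pGSPE-epeg" unit for expressing engineered pegRNAs, with the tRNA probably serving for transcript processing, though the guide sequences themselves are not annotated. The arrangement is consistent with using prime editing to install recombinase recognition sites in the genome and Cre to recombine between them, giving large-scale chromosomal rearrangements. The specific targets are not stated.
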