Features (pLannotate 1.2.2; 26 found; start..end, strand, type, name):
     21..45      -  misc_feature   RB T-DNA repeat: right border repeat from nopaline C58 T-DNA
    111..268     -  CDS            lacZα (fragment): LacZα fragment of β-galactosidase; lacZ fragment
    453..705     +  promoter       CaMV 35S promoter (fragment): strong constitutive promoter from cauliflower mosaic virus
   1271..1341    +  ncRNA          tRNA: Accession: RF00005 - tRNA
   1512..1760    +  terminator     HSP terminator: efficient transcription terminator from the Arabidopsis thaliana heat shock protein 18.2 gene (Nagaya et al., 2010)
   1783..3775    +  promoter       Ubi promoter: maize polyubiquitin gene promoter
   3873..7973    +  CDS            cas9: CAS9_STRP1 - Also known as csn1 From Streptococcus pyogenes serotype M1.
   8034..9866    +  CDS            gag-pol (fragment): POL_MLVMS - Experimental evidence at protein level: Swiss-Prot protein existence level 1. [Integrase]: Catalyzes viral DNA integration into the host chromosome, by performing a series of DNA cutting and joining reactions. This enzyme activity takes place after virion entry into a cell and reverse transcription of the RNA genome in dsDNA. The first step in the integration process is 3' processing. This step requires a complex comprising the viral genome, matrix protein and integrase. This complex is called the pre-integration complex (PIC). The integrase protein removes 2 nucleotides from each
  10059..11087   +  CDS            cre: RECR_BPP1 - Experimental evidence at protein level: Swiss-Prot protein existence level 1. Catalyzes site-specific recombination between two 34-base- pair LOXP sites. Its role is to maintain the phage genome as a monomeric unit-copy plasmid in the lysogenic state. From Escherichia phage P1 (Bacteriophage P1).
  11186..11818   +  terminator     E9 terminator: terminator and polyadenylation signal from the pea rbcS-E9 gene
  11855..11877   -  protein_bind   lac operator (fragment): The lac repressor binds to the lac operator to inhibit transcription in E. coli. This inhibition can be relieved by adding lactose or isopropyl-β-D-thiogalactopyranoside (IPTG). lac repressor encoded by lacI
  11881..11911   -  promoter       lac promoter: promoter for the E. coli lac operon
  11926..11947   -  protein_bind   CAP binding site: CAP binding activates transcription in the presence of cAMP. E. coli catabolite activator protein
  11960..12048   -  CDS            lacI (fragment): lac repressor; lacI; The lac repressor binds to the lac operator to inhibit transcription in E. coli. This inhibition can be relieved by adding lactose or isopropyl-β-D-thiogalactopyranoside (IPTG).
  12138..12814   +  promoter       CaMV 35S promoter (enhanced): cauliflower mosaic virus 35S promoter with a duplicated enhancer region
  12881..13906   +  CDS            HygR: hygromycin B phosphotransferase confers resistance to hygromycin
  13947..14121   +  polyA_signal   CaMV poly(A) signal: cauliflower mosaic virus polyadenylation signal
  14199..14223   -  misc_feature   LB T-DNA repeat: left border repeat from nopaline C58 T-DNA
  14648..15442   +  CDS            KanR: aminoglycoside phosphotransferase; aphA-3; confers resistance to kanamycin
  15529..16117   +  rep_origin     ori: high-copy-number ColE1/pMB1/pBR322/pUC origin of replication
  16303..16443   -  misc_feature   bom: basis of mobility region from pBR322
  16545..16584   -  CDS            rop (fragment): Rop protein, which maintains plasmids at low copy number; rop
  16787..16981   -  rep_origin     pVS1 oriV: origin of replication for the Pseudomonas plasmid pVS1 (Heeb et al., 2000)
  17047..18120   -  CDS            pVS1 RepA: replication protein from the Pseudomonas plasmid pVS1 (Heeb et al., 2000)
  18549..19178   -  CDS            pVS1 StaA: stability protein from the Pseudomonas plasmid pVS1 (Heeb et al., 2000)
  19738..20139   -  CDS            Y4CG_SINFN (fragment): Protein inferred from homology: Swiss-Prot protein existence level 3. From Sinorhizobium fredii (strain NBRC 101917 / NGR234).
>Addgene plasmid #242427 | pH-PCE | addgene full sequence | sequence record 486585 | Addgene NGS Result
TAAACGCTCTTTTCTCTTAGGTTTACCCGCCAATATATCCTGTCAAACACTGATAGTTTAAACTGAAGGC
GGGAAACGACAATCTGATCCAAGCTCAAGCTGCTCTAGCATTCGCCATTCAGGCTGCGCAACTGTTGGGA
AGGGCGATCGGTGCGGGCCTCTTCGCTATTACGCCAGCTGGCGAAAGGGGGATGTGCTGCAAGGCGATTA
AGTTGGGTAACGCCAGGGTTTTCCCAGTCACGACGTTGTAAAACGACGGCCAGTGAATTCATGGAGTCAA
AGATTCAAATAGAGGACCTAACAGAACTCGCCGTAAAGACTGGCGAACAGTTCATACAGAGTCTCTTACG
ACTCAATGACAAGAAGAAAATCTTCGTCAACATGGTGGAGCACGACACACTTGTCTACTCCAAAAATATC
AAAGATACAGTCTCAGAAGACCAAAGGGCAATTGAGACTTTTCAACAAAGGGTAATATCCGGAAACCTCC
TCGGATTCCATTGCCCAGCTATCTGTCACTTTATTGTGAAGATAGTGGAAAAGGAAGGTGGCTCCTACAA
ATGCCATCATTGCGATAAAGGAAAGGCCATCGTTGAAGATGCCTCTGCCGACAGTGGTCCCAAAGATGGA
CCCCCACCCACGAGGAGCATCGTGGAAAAAGAAGACGTTCCAACCACGTCTTCAAAGCAAGTGGATTGAT
GTGATTGGCAGACATACTGTCCCACAAATGAAGATGGAATCTGTAAAAGAAAACGCGTGAAATAATGCGT
CTGACAAAGGTTAGGTCGGCTGCCTTTAATCAATACCAAAGTGGTCCCTACCACGATGGAAAAACTGTGC
AGTCGGTTTGGCTTTTTCTGACGAACAAATAAGATTCGTGGCCGACAGGTGGGGGTCCACCATGTGAAGG
CATCTTCAGACTCCAATAATGGAGCAATGACGTAAGGGCTTACGAAATAAGTAAGGGTAGTTTGGGAAAT
GTCCACTCACCCGTCAGTCTATAAATACTTAGCCCCTCCCTCATTGTTAAGGGAGCAAAATCTCAGAGAG
ATAGTCCTAGAGAGAGAAAGAGAGCAAGTAGCCTAGAAGTAGTCAAGGCGGCGAAGTATTCAGGCACGTG
GCCAGGAAGAAGAAAAGCCAAGACGACGAAAACAGGTAAGAGCTAAGCATCTAGATAAGTTGAAAACAAT
CTTCAAAAGTCCCACATCGCTTAGATAAGAAAACGAAGCTGAGTTTATATACAGCTAGAGTCGAAGTAGT
GATTGAACAAAGCACCAGTGGTCTAGTGGTAGAATAGTACCCTGCCACGGTACAGACCCGGGTTCGATTC
CCGGCTGGTGCATGAGACCTTCGGGGAATATGAGCGTCAGGTCTCACGCGGTTCTATCTAGTTACGCGTT
AAACCAACTAGAAGGCCGGCATGGTCCCAGCCTCCTCGCTGGCGCCGGCTGGGCAACATGCTTCGGCATG
GCGAATGGGACTTTTTTTTGATATCTCCGGGGCTAATTGAATATGAAGATGAAGATGAAATATTTGGTGT
GTCAAATAAAAAGCTGGTGTGCTTAAGTTTGTGTTTTTTTCTTGGCTTGTTGTGTTATGAATTTGTGGCT
TTTTCTAATATTAAATGAATGTAAGATCTCATTATAATGAATAAACAAATGTTTCTATAATCCATTGTGA
ATGTTTTGTTGGATCTCTTCTGCAGCATATAACTACTGTATGTGCTATGGTATGGACTATGGAATATGAT
TAAAGATAAGAAGCTTGGCGTAATCTGCATGCCTGCAGTGCAGCGTGACCCGGTCGTGCCCCTCTCTAGA
GATAATGAGCATTGCATGTCTAAGTTATAAAAAATTACCACATATTTTTTTTGTCACACTTGTTTGAAGT
GCAGTTTATCTATCTTTATACATATATTTAAACTTTACTCTACGAATAATATAATCTATAGTACTACAAT
AATATCAGTGTTTTAGAGAATCATATAAATGAACAGTTAGACATGGTCTAAAGGACAATTGAGTATTTTG
ACAACAGGACTCTACAGTTTTATCTTTTTAGTGTGCATGTGTTCTCCTTTTTTTTTGCAAATAGCTTCAC
CTATATAATACTTCATCCATTTTATTAGTACATCCATTTAGGGTTTAGGGTTAATGGTTTTTATAGACTA
ATTTTTTTAGTACATCTATTTTATTCTATTTTAGCCTCTAAATTAAGAAAACTAAAACTCTATTTTAGTT
TTTTTATTTAATAATTTAGATATAAAATAGAATAAAATAAAGTGACTAAAAATTAAACAAATACCCTTTA
AGAAATTAAAAAAACTAAGGAAACATTTTTCTTGTTTCGAGTAGATAATGCCAGCCTGTTAAACGCCGTC
GACGAGTCTAACGGACACCAACCAGCGAACCAGCAGCGTCGCGTCGGGCCAAGCGAAGCAGACGGCACGG
CATCTCTGTCGCTGCCTCTGGACCCCTCTCGAGAGTTCCGCTCCACCGTTGGACTTGCTCCGCTGTCGGC
ATCCAGAAATTGCGTGGCGGAGCGGCAGACGTGAGCCGGCACGGCAGGCGGCCTCCTCCTCCTCTCACGG
CACCGGCAGCTACGGGGGATTCCTTTCCCACCGCTCCTTCGCTTTCCCTTCCTCGCCCGCCGTAATAAAT
AGACACCCCCTCCACACCCTCTTTCCCCAACCTCGTGTTGTTCGGAGCGCACACACACACAACCAGATCT
CCCCCAAATCCACCCGTCGGCACCTCCGCTTCAAGGTACGCCGCTCGTCCTCCCCCCCCCCCCCTCTCTA
CCTTCTCTAGATCGGCGTTCCGGTCCATGGTTAGGGCCCGGTAGTTCTACTTCTGTTCATGTTTGTGTTA
GATCCGTGTTTGTGTTAGATCCGTGCTGCTAGCGTTCGTACACGGATGCGACCTGTACGTCAGACACGTT
CTGATTGCTAACTTGCCAGTGTTTCTCTTTGGGGAATCCTGGGATGGCTCTAGCCGTTCCGCAGACGGGA
TCGATTTCATGATTTTTTTTGTTTCGTTGCATAGGGTTTGGTTTGCCCTTTTCCTTTATTTCAATATATG
CCGTGCACTTGTTTGTCGGGTCATCTTTTCATGCTTTTTTTTGTCTTGGTTGTGATGATGTGGTCTGGTT
GGGCGGTCGTTCTAGATCGGAGTAGAATTCTGTTTCAAACTACCTGGTGGATTTATTAATTTTGGATCTG
TATGTGTGTGCCATACATATTCATAGTTACGAATTGAAGATGATGGATGGAAATATCGATCTAGGATAGG
TATACATGTTGATGCGGGTTTTACTGATGCATATACAGAGATGCTTTTTGTTCGCTTGGTTGTGATGATG
TGGTGTGGTTGGGCGGTCGTTCATTCGTTCTAGATCGGAGTAGAATACTGTTTCAAACTACCTGGTGTAT
TTATTAATTTTGGAACTGTATGTGTGTGTCATACATCTTCATAGTTACGAGTTTAAGATGGATGGAAATA
TCGATCTAGGATAGGTATACATGTTGATGTGGGTTTTACTGATGCATATACATGATGGCATATGCAGCAT
CTATTCATATGCTCTAACCTTGAGTACCTATCTATTATAATAAACAAGTATGTTTTATAATTATTTTGAT
CTTGATATACTTGGATGATGGCATATGCAGCAGCTATATGTGGATTTTTTTAGCCCTGCCTTCATACGCT
ATTTATTTGCTTGGTACTGTTTCTTTTGTCGATGCTCACCCTGTTGTTTGGTGTTACTTCTGCAGCCCTA
GGATGCCTGCCGCCAAGAGAGTCAAGCTCGATGGCGGCAAGAGGACCGCCGATGGCAGCGAGTTCGAGTC
TCCTAAGAAGAAGAGGAAGGTCGACAAGAAGTACTCGATCGGCCTCGATATTGGGACTAACTCTGTTGGC
TGGGCCGTGATCACCGACGAGTACAAGGTGCCCTCAAAGAAGTTCAAGGTCCTGGGCAACACCGATCGGC
ATTCCATCAAGAAGAATCTCATTGGCGCTCTCCTGTTCGACAGCGGCGAGACGGCTGAGGCTACGCGGCT
CAAGCGCACCGCCCGCAGGCGGTACACGCGCAGGAAGAATCGCATCTGCTACCTGCAGGAGATTTTCTCC
AACGAGATGGCGAAGGTTGACGATTCTTTCTTCCACAGGCTGGAGGAGTCATTCCTCGTGGAGGAGGATA
AGAAGCACGAGCGGCATCCAATCTTCGGCAACATTGTCGACGAGGTTGCCTACCACGAGAAGTACCCTAC
GATCTACCATCTGCGGAAGAAGCTCGTGGACTCCACAGATAAGGCGGACCTCCGCCTGATCTACCTCGCT
CTGGCCCACATGATTAAGTTCAGGGGCCATTTCCTGATCGAGGGGGATCTCAACCCGGACAATAGCGATG
TTGACAAGCTGTTCATCCAGCTCGTGCAGACGTACAACCAGCTCTTCGAGGAGAACCCCATTAATGCGTC
AGGCGTCGACGCGAAGGCTATCCTGTCCGCTAGGCTCTCGAAGTCTCGGAAGCTCGAGAACCTGATCGCC
CAGCTGCCGGGCGAGAAGAAGAACGGCCTGTTCGGGAATCTCATTGCGCTCAGCCTGGGGCTCACGCCCA
ACTTCAAGTCGAATTTCGATCTCGCTGAGGACGCCAAGCTGCAGCTCTCCAAGGACACATACGACGATGA
CCTGGATAACCTCCTGGCCCAGATCGGCGATCAGTACGCGGACCTGTTCCTCGCTGCCAAGAATCTGTCG
GACGCCATCCTCCTGTCTGATATTCTCAGGGTGAACACCGAGATTACGAAGGCTCCGCTCTCAGCCTCCA
TGATCAAGCGCTACGACGAGCACCATCAGGATCTGACCCTCCTGAAGGCGCTGGTCAGGCAGCAGCTCCC
CGAGAAGTACAAGGAGATCTTCTTCGATCAGTCGAAGAACGGCTACGCTGGGTACATTGACGGCGGGGCC
TCTCAGGAGGAGTTCTACAAGTTCATCAAGCCGATTCTGGAGAAGATGGACGGCACGGAGGAGCTGCTGG
TGAAGCTCAAGCGCGAGGACCTCCTGAGGAAGCAGCGGACATTCGATAACGGCAGCATCCCACACCAGAT
TCATCTCGGGGAGCTGCACGCTATCCTGAGGAGGCAGGAGGACTTCTACCCTTTCCTCAAGGATAACCGC
GAGAAGATCGAGAAGATTCTGACTTTCAGGATCCCGTACTACGTCGGCCCACTCGCTAGGGGCAACTCCC
GCTTCGCTTGGATGACCCGCAAGTCAGAGGAGACGATCACGCCGTGGAACTTCGAGGAGGTGGTCGACAA
GGGCGCTAGCGCTCAGTCGTTCATCGAGAGGATGACGAATTTCGACAAGAACCTGCCAAATGAGAAGGTG
CTCCCTAAGCACTCGCTCCTGTACGAGTACTTCACAGTCTACAACGAGCTGACTAAGGTGAAGTATGTGA
CCGAGGGCATGAGGAAGCCGGCTTTCCTGTCTGGGGAGCAGAAGAAGGCCATCGTGGACCTCCTGTTCAA
GACCAACCGGAAGGTCACGGTTAAGCAGCTCAAGGAGGACTACTTCAAGAAGATTGAGTGCTTCGATTCG
GTCGAGATCTCTGGCGTTGAGGACCGCTTCAACGCCTCCCTGGGGACCTACCACGATCTCCTGAAGATCA
TTAAGGATAAGGACTTCCTGGACAACGAGGAGAATGAGGATATCCTCGAGGACATTGTGCTGACACTCAC
TCTGTTCGAGGACCGGGAGATGATCGAGGAGCGCCTGAAGACTTACGCCCATCTCTTCGATGACAAGGTC
ATGAAGCAGCTCAAGAGGAGGAGGTACACCGGCTGGGGGAGGCTGAGCAGGAAGCTCATCAACGGCATTC
GGGACAAGCAGTCCGGGAAGACGATCCTCGACTTCCTGAAGAGCGATGGCTTCGCGAACCGCAATTTCAT
GCAGCTGATTCACGATGACAGCCTCACATTCAAGGAGGATATCCAGAAGGCTCAGGTGAGCGGCCAGGGG
GACTCGCTGCACGAGCATATCGCGAACCTCGCTGGCTCGCCAGCTATCAAGAAGGGGATTCTGCAGACCG
TGAAGGTTGTGGACGAGCTGGTGAAGGTCATGGGCAGGCACAAGCCTGAGAACATCGTCATTGAGATGGC
CCGGGAGAATCAGACCACGCAGAAGGGCCAGAAGAACTCACGCGAGAGGATGAAGAGGATCGAGGAGGGC
ATTAAGGAGCTGGGGTCCCAGATCCTCAAGGAGCACCCGGTGGAGAACACGCAGCTGCAGAATGAGAAGC
TCTACCTGTACTACCTCCAGAATGGCCGCGATATGTATGTGGACCAGGAGCTGGATATTAACAGGCTCAG
CGATTACGACGTCGATGCCATCGTTCCACAGTCATTCCTGAAGGATGACTCCATTGACAACAAGGTCCTC
ACCAGGTCGGACAAGAACCGGGGCAAGTCTGATAATGTTCCTTCAGAGGAGGTCGTTAAGAAGATGAAGA
ACTACTGGCGCCAGCTCCTGAATGCCAAGCTGATCACGCAGCGGAAGTTCGATAACCTCACAAAGGCTGA
GAGGGGCGGGCTCTCTGAGCTGGACAAGGCGGGCTTCATCAAGAGGCAGCTGGTCGAGACACGGCAGATC
ACTAAGCACGTTGCGCAGATTCTCGACTCACGGATGAACACTAAGTACGATGAGAATGACAAGCTGATCC
GCGAGGTGAAGGTCATCACCCTGAAGTCAAAGCTCGTCTCCGACTTCAGGAAGGATTTCCAGTTCTACAA
GGTTCGGGAGATCAACAATTACCACCATGCCCATGACGCGTACCTGAACGCGGTGGTCGGCACAGCTCTG
ATCAAGAAGTACCCAAAGCTCGAGAGCGAGTTCGTGTACGGGGACTACAAGGTTTACGATGTGAGGAAGA
TGATCGCCAAGTCGGAGCAGGAGATTGGCAAGGCTACCGCCAAGTACTTCTTCTACTCTAACATTATGAA
TTTCTTCAAGACAGAGATCACTCTGGCCAATGGCGAGATCCGGAAGCGCCCCCTCATCGAGACGAACGGC
GAGACGGGGGAGATCGTGTGGGACAAGGGCAGGGATTTCGCGACCGTCAGGAAGGTTCTCTCCATGCCAC
AAGTGAATATCGTCAAGAAGACAGAGGTCCAGACTGGCGGGTTCTCTAAGGAGTCAATTCTGCCTAAGCG
GAACAGCGACAAGCTCATCGCCCGCAAGAAGGACTGGGATCCGAAGAAGTACGGCGGGTTCGACAGCCCC
ACTGTGGCCTACTCGGTCCTGGTTGTGGCGAAGGTTGAGAAGGGCAAGTCCAAGAAGCTCAAGAGCGTGA
AGGAGCTGCTGGGGATCACGATTATGGAGCGCTCCAGCTTCGAGAAGAACCCGATCGATTTCCTGGAGGC
GAAGGGCTACAAGGAGGTGAAGAAGGACCTGATCATTAAGCTCCCCAAGTACTCACTCTTCGAGCTGGAG
AACGGCAGGAAGCGGATGCTGGCTTCCGCTGGCGAGCTGCAGAAGGGGAACGAGCTGGCTCTGCCGTCCA
AGTATGTGAACTTCCTCTACCTGGCCTCCCACTACGAGAAGCTCAAGGGCAGCCCCGAGGACAACGAGCA
GAAGCAGCTGTTCGTCGAGCAGCACAAGCATTACCTCGACGAGATCATTGAGCAGATTTCCGAGTTCTCC
AAGCGCGTGATCCTGGCCGACGCGAATCTGGATAAGGTCCTCTCCGCGTACAACAAGCACCGCGACAAGC
CAATCAGGGAGCAGGCTGAGAATATCATTCATCTCTTCACCCTGACGAACCTCGGCGCCCCTGCTGCTTT
CAAGTACTTCGACACAACTATCGATCGCAAGAGGTACACAAGCACTAAGGAGGTCCTGGACGCGACCCTC
ATCCACCAGTCGATTACCGGCCTCTACGAGACGCGCATCGACCTGTCTCAGCTCGGGGGCGACGAATTCT
CCGGGAGCGAGACGCCAGGCACCTCCGAGTCGGCCACCCCAGAATCTGCCACAGTGGTGTCCGGCCAAAA
GCAGGACCGCCAGGGCGGAGAACGCAGAAGGTCCCAGCTCGATAGGGATCAGTGTGCCTACTGCAAGGAG
AAGGGCCACTGGGCCAAAGACTGCCCGAAAAAGCCGCGCGGCCCACGCGGCCCAAGGCCACAAACATCCC
TCCTTCCAAAGAAGAAGCGGAAGGTGGAGCTCAGCGGAGGATCTTCCGGAGGATCTAGCGGCTCCGAGAC
ACCAGGAACATCCGAAAGCGCTACACCAGAATCTAGCGGAGGCTCTTCCGGAGGATCTAGGCCTACCCTC
AACATCGAGGATGAGTATCGCCTCCACGAAACCTCCAAAGAACCGGACGTGTCCCTCGGCAGCACATGGC
TCAGCGACTTCCCACAAGCGTGGGCCGAAACCGGCGGCATGGGCCTCGCCGTCCGCCAAGCCCCACTCAT
TATCCCGCTGAAGGCGACCTCCACACCGGTGTCCATCAAGCAGTACCCGATGAGCCAAGAGGCGAGGCTC
GGGATTAAGCCGCACATTCAGCGCCTCCTCGATCAAGGCATTCTCGTGCCGTGCCAATCCCCGTGGAATA
CACCACTCCTCCCGGTCAAAAAGCCGGGCACCAACGACTATCGCCCGGTCCAAGATCTCCGCGAGGTCAA
CAAGCGCGTGGAAGACATCCACCCGACCGTCCCGAACCCGTATAATCTGCTCTCCGGGCTCCCACCATCC
CACCAGTGGTATACAGTGCTGGACCTCAAAGACGCCTTCTTCTGTCTCCGCCTCCACCCAACAAGCCAGC
CGCTCTTCGCCTTCGAGTGGCGCGACCCGGAGATGGGCATCTCCGGCCAACTGACATGGACACGCCTCCC
GCAAGGCTTCAAGAACAGCCCGACACTCTTCAACGAGGCGCTCCATAGGGACCTCGCGGATTTTCGCATC
CAGCATCCGGACCTCATCCTCCTCCAGTATGCGGATGATCTCCTCCTCGCCGCGACCTCCGAGCTGGATT
GTCAACAAGGCACACGCGCGCTCCTCCAAACACTCGGGAACCTCGGCTATCGCGCGTCCGCGAAAAAGGC
CCAAATCTGCCAGAAGCAAGTGAAGTACCTCGGGTATCTGCTCAAGGAAGGCCAACGCTGGCTCACCGAA
GCGCGCAAAGAAACAGTGATGGGGCAACCGACACCGAAAACACCACGCCAGCTGCGCGAGTTTCTCGGCA
AAGCCGGCTTCTGTCGCCTCTTCATCCCGGGCTTTGCCGAGATGGCCGCGCCACTCTACCCACTCACCAA
GCCGGGCACACTGTTTAACTGGGGGCCGGATCAGCAGAAAGCCTACCAAGAGATCAAACAAGCGCTCCTC
ACCGCCCCAGCGCTCGGGCTCCCAGATCTCACAAAGCCGTTCGAGCTGTTCGTCGATGAGAAGCAAGGCT
ACGCGAAGGGCGTGCTCACACAGAAGCTCGGCCCGTGGAGGAGGCCAGTGGCCTATCTCTCCAAAAAACT
CGATCCAGTGGCCGCCGGCTGGCCACCGTGTCTGCGCATGGTCGCCGCGATTGCCGTGCTCACAAAGGAT
GCCGGCAAACTCACAATGGGCCAGCCGCTGGTGATCCTCGCGCCACATGCCGTGGAAGCCCTCGTCAAAC
AGCCGCCGGATAGGTGGCTCTCCAATGCGCGCATGACCCATTACCAAGCGCTCCTCCTCGACACCGATCG
CGTCCAGTTCGGCCCAGTGGTCGCCCTCAATCCGGCGACACTGCTGCCACTCCCAGAGGAGGGCCTCCAA
CACAACTGTCTGGATATTCTCGCGGAAGCGCATGGCACAAGGCCAGACCTCACAGATCAACCGCTCAGCG
GCGGCAGCAAGAGGACCGCCGACTCCCAGCACTCGACCCCGCCGAAGACCAAGAGGAAGGTGGAGTTCGA
GCCGAAGAAGAAGAGGAAGGTCTCCGGCGGATCTTCCGGAGGATCTAGCGGCTCCGAGACACCAGGAACA
TCCGAATCCGCTACACCAGAGTCTTCTGGAGGATCTAGCGGAGGATCTATGAGTAATCTCTTGACCGTTC
ATCAAAATTTACCGGCGCTCCCGGTGGACGCCACAAGCGATGAGGTGCGGAAGAACCTGATGGATATGTT
CCGTGATCGGCAGGCGTTTAGCGAAGAGACATGGAAGATGCTTCTTTCCGTGTGTCGTAGTTGGGCAGCG
TGGTGCAAGCTCAACAACCGGAAGTGGTTCCCTGCTGAGCCGGAAGACGTCAGGGACTATTTACTCTACC
TCCAAGCTAGGGGGTTAGCAGTTAAAACTATACAGCAGCATCTCGGTCAATTGAACATGCTGCACCGGCG
CAGCGGACTGCCGCGGCCCAGTGACTCTAATGCTGTGTCGCTCGTGATGAGGCGCATCAGAAAGGAGAAT
GTGGATGCTGGTGAACGAGCCAAGCAGGCGCTTGCCTTCGAGAGGACACAGTTTGATCAAGTTCGCAGCC
TCATGGAGAACAGCGATCGTTGCCAAGACATCAGGAATCTAGCCTTCCTGGGTATCGCCTACAATACTCT
GTTGAGAATTGCGGAGATTGCGAGGATCCGTGTGAAGGACATAAGCCGAACTGATGGTGGGAGGATGTTG
ATTCACATTGGACGCACCAAGACACTCGTATCAACCGCAGGAGTCGAGAAGGCTCTATCGCTTGGGGTTA
CTAAGTTGGTCGAACGATGGATATCAGTATCCGGCGTCGCCGACGATCCAAACAATTACCTGTTCTGCCG
CGTGCGCAAGAATGGGGTTGCGGCGCCTTCAGCTACGTCCCAGCTCTCGACGAGGGCACTGGAGGGCATC
TTTGAGGCTACGCACAGGCTGATCTATGGCCCGCCGGATGATTCCGGCGGGAGATACTTGGCATGGTCTG
GACACTCCGCCAGAGTCGGCGCCGCCCGCGACATGGCGCGGGCCGGCGTGTCAATTCCAGAAATAATGCA
GGCAGGAGGGTGGACCAATGTCAACATTGTAATGAACTATATCAGAAACCTCGACTCGGAGACAGGAGCC
ATGGTCAGGCTTCTAGAAGACGGTGACCCAGCAGCTAAACGCGTAAAGTTGGATGGAGGTAAGAGGACAG
CGGATGGATCTGAATTCGAGAGCCCGAAAAAGAAGAGGAAAGTCTGAGAGCTCAGAGCTTTCGTTCGTAT
CATCGGTTTCGACAACGTTCGTCAAGTTCAATGCATCAGTTTCATTGCGCACACACCAGAATCCTACTGA
GTTTGAGTATTATGGCATTGGGAAAACTGTTTTTCTTGTACCATTTGTTGTGCTTGTAATTTACTGTGTT
TTTTATTCGGTTTTCGCTATCGAACTGTGAAATGGAAATGGATGGAGAAGAGTTAATGAATGATATGGTC
CTTTTGTTCATTCTCAAATTAATATTATTTGTTTTTTCTCTTATTTGTTGTGTGTTGAATTTGAAATTAT
AAGAGATATGCAAACATTTTGTTTTGAGTAAAAATGTGTCAAATCGTGGCCTCTAATGACCGAAGTTAAT
ATGAGGAGTAAAACACTTGTAGTTGTACCATTATGCTTATTCACTAGGCAACAAATATATTTTCAGACCT
AGAAAAGCTGCAAATGTTACTGAATACAAGTATGTCCTCTTGTGTTTTAGACATTTATGAACTTTCCTTT
ATGTAATTTTCCAGAATCCTTGTCAGATTCTAATCATTGCTTTATAATTATAGTTATACTCATGGATTTG
TAGTTGAGTATGAAAATATTTTTTAATGCATTTTATGACTTGCCAATTGATTGACAACGAATTCGTAATC
ATGTCATAGCTGTTTCCTGTGTGAAATTGTTATCCGCTCACAATTCCACACAACATACGAGCCGGAAGCA
TAAAGTGTAAAGCCTGGGGTGCCTAATGAGTGAGCTAACTCACATTAATTGCGTTGCGCTCACTGCCCGC
TTTCCAGTCGGGAAACCTGTCGTGCCAGCTGCATTAATGAATCGGCCAACGCGCGGGGAGAGGCGGTTTG
CGTATTGGCTAGAGCAGCTTGCCAACATGGTGGAGCACGACACTCTCGTCTACTCCAAGAATATCAAAGA
TACAGTCTCAGAAGACCAAAGGGCTATTGAGACTTTTCAACAAAGGGTAATATCGGGAAACCTCCTCGGA
TTCCATTGCCCAGCTATCTGTCACTTCATCAAAAGGACAGTAGAAAAGGAAGGTGGCACCTACAAATGCC
ATCATTGCGATAAAGGAAAGGCTATCGTTCAAGATGCCTCTGCCGACAGTGGTCCCAAAGATGGACCCCC
ACCCACGAGGAGCATCGTGGAAAAAGAAGACGTTCCAACCACGTCTTCAAAGCAAGTGGATTGATGTGAA
CATGGTGGAGCACGACACTCTCGTCTACTCCAAGAATATCAAAGATACAGTCTCAGAAGACCAAAGGGCT
ATTGAGACTTTTCAACAAAGGGTAATATCGGGAAACCTCCTCGGATTCCATTGCCCAGCTATCTGTCACT
TCATCAAAAGGACAGTAGAAAAGGAAGGTGGCACCTACAAATGCCATCATTGCGATAAAGGAAAGGCTAT
CGTTCAAGATGCCTCTGCCGACAGTGGTCCCAAAGATGGACCCCCACCCACGAGGAGCATCGTGGAAAAA
GAAGACGTTCCAACCACGTCTTCAAAGCAAGTGGATTGATGTGATATCTCCACTGACGTAAGGGATGACG
CACAATCCCACTATCCTTCGCAAGACCCTTCCTCTATATAAGGAAGTTCATTTCATTTGGAGAGGACACG
CTGAAATCACCAGTCTCTCTCTACAAATCTATCTCTCTCGAGCTTTCGCAGATCCGGGGGGCAATGAGAT
ATGAAAAAGCCTGAACTCACCGCGACGTCTGTCGAGAAGTTTCTGATCGAAAAGTTCGACAGCGTCTCCG
ACCTGATGCAGCTCTCGGAGGGCGAAGAATCTCGTGCTTTCAGCTTCGATGTAGGAGGGCGTGGATATGT
CCTGCGGGTAAATAGCTGCGCCGATGGTTTCTACAAAGATCGTTATGTTTATCGGCACTTTGCATCGGCC
GCGCTCCCGATTCCGGAAGTGCTTGACATTGGGGAGTTTAGCGAGAGCCTGACCTATTGCATCTCCCGCC
GTTCACAGGGTGTCACGTTGCAAGACCTGCCTGAAACCGAACTGCCCGCTGTTCTACAACCGGTCGCGGA
GGCTATGGATGCGATCGCTGCGGCCGATCTTAGCCAGACGAGCGGGTTCGGCCCATTCGGACCGCAAGGA
ATCGGTCAATACACTACATGGCGTGATTTCATATGCGCGATTGCTGATCCCCATGTGTATCACTGGCAAA
CTGTGATGGACGACACCGTCAGTGCGTCCGTCGCGCAGGCTCTCGATGAGCTGATGCTTTGGGCCGAGGA
CTGCCCCGAAGTCCGGCACCTCGTGCACGCGGATTTCGGCTCCAACAATGTCCTGACGGACAATGGCCGC
ATAACAGCGGTCATTGACTGGAGCGAGGCGATGTTCGGGGATTCCCAATACGAGGTCGCCAACATCTTCT
TCTGGAGGCCGTGGTTGGCTTGTATGGAGCAGCAGACGCGCTACTTCGAGCGGAGGCATCCGGAGCTTGC
AGGATCGCCACGACTCCGGGCGTATATGCTCCGCATTGGTCTTGACCAACTCTATCAGAGCTTGGTTGAC
GGCAATTTCGATGATGCAGCTTGGGCGCAGGGTCGATGCGACGCAATCGTCCGATCCGGAGCCGGGACTG
TCGGGCGTACACAAATCGCCCGCAGAAGCGCGGCCGTCTGGACCGATGGCTGTGTAGAAGTACTCGCCGA
TAGTGGAAACCGACGCCCCAGCACTCGTCCGAGGGCAAAGAAATAGAGTAGATGCCGACCGGGATCTGTC
GATCGACAAGCTCGAGTTTCTCCATAATAATGTGTGAGTAGTTCCCAGATAAGGGAATTAGGGTTCCTAT
AGGGTTTCGCTCATGTGTTGAGCATATAAGAAACCCTTAGTATGTATTTGTATTTGTAAAATACTTCTAT
CAATAAAATTTCTAATTCCTAAAACCAAAATCCAGTACTAAAATCCAGATCCCCCGAATTAATTCGGCGT
TAATTCAGTACATTAAAAACGTCCGCAATGTGTTATTAAGTTGTCTAAGCGTCAATTTGTTTACACCACA
ATATATCCTGCCACCAGCCAGCCAACAGCTCCCCGACCGGCAGCTCGGCACAAAATCACCACTCGATACA
GGCAGCCCATCAGTCCGGGACGGCGTCAGCGGGAGAGCCGTTGTAAGGCGGCAGACTTTGCTCATGTTAC
CGATGCTATTCGGAAGAACGGCAACTAAGCTGCCGGGTTTGAAACACGGATGATCTCGCGGAGGGTAGCA
TGTTGATTGTAACGATGACAGAGCGTTGCTGCCTGTGATCACCGCGGTTTCAAAATCGGCTCCGTCGATA
CTATGTTATACGCCAACTTTGAAAACAACTTTGAAAAAGCTGTTTTCTGGTATTTAAGGTTTTAGAATGC
AAGGAACAGTGAATTGGAGTTCGTCTTGTTATAATTAGCTTCTTGGGGTATCTTTAAATACTGTAGAAAA
GAGGAAGGAAATAATAAATGGCTAAAATGAGAATATCACCGGAATTGAAAAAACTGATCGAAAAATACCG
CTGCGTAAAAGATACGGAAGGAATGTCTCCTGCTAAGGTATATAAGCTGGTGGGAGAAAATGAAAACCTA
TATTTAAAAATGACGGACAGCCGGTATAAAGGGACCACCTATGATGTGGAACGGGAAAAGGACATGATGC
TATGGCTGGAAGGAAAGCTGCCTGTTCCAAAGGTCCTGCACTTTGAACGGCATGATGGCTGGAGCAATCT
GCTCATGAGTGAGGCCGATGGCGTCCTTTGCTCGGAAGAGTATGAAGATGAACAAAGCCCTGAAAAGATT
ATCGAGCTGTATGCGGAGTGCATCAGGCTCTTTCACTCCATCGACATATCGGATTGTCCCTATACGAATA
GCTTAGACAGCCGCTTAGCCGAATTGGATTACTTACTGAATAACGATCTGGCCGATGTGGATTGCGAAAA
CTGGGAAGAAGACACTCCATTTAAAGATCCGCGCGAGCTGTATGATTTTTTAAAGACGGAAAAGCCCGAA
GAGGAACTTGTCTTTTCCCACGGCGACCTGGGAGACAGCAACATCTTTGTGAAAGATGGCAAAGTAAGTG
GCTTTATTGATCTTGGGAGAAGCGGCAGGGCGGACAAGTGGTATGACATTGCCTTCTGCGTCCGGTCGAT
CAGGGAGGATATCGGGGAAGAACAGTATGTCGAGCTATTTTTTGACTTACTGGGGATCAAGCCTGATTGG
GAGAAAATAAAATATTATATTTTACTGGATGAATTGTTTTAGTACCTAGAATGCATGACCAAAATCCCTT
AACGTGAGTTTTCGTTCCACTGAGCGTCAGACCCCGTAGAAAAGATCAAAGGATCTTCTTGAGATCCTTT
TTTTCTGCGCGTAATCTGCTGCTTGCAAACAAAAAAACCACCGCTACCAGCGGTGGTTTGTTTGCCGGAT
CAAGAGCTACCAACTCTTTTTCCGAAGGTAACTGGCTTCAGCAGAGCGCAGATACCAAATACTGTCCTTC
TAGTGTAGCCGTAGTTAGGCCACCACTTCAAGAACTCTGTAGCACCGCCTACATACCTCGCTCTGCTAAT
CCTGTTACCAGTGGCTGCTGCCAGTGGCGATAAGTCGTGTCTTACCGGGTTGGACTCAAGACGATAGTTA
CCGGATAAGGCGCAGCGGTCGGGCTGAACGGGGGGTTCGTGCACACAGCCCAGCTTGGAGCGAACGACCT
ACACCGAACTGAGATACCTACAGCGTGAGCTATGAGAAAGCGCCACGCTTCCCGAAGGGAGAAAGGCGGA
CAGGTATCCGGTAAGCGGCAGGGTCGGAACAGGAGAGCGCACGAGGGAGCTTCCAGGGGGAAACGCCTGG
TATCTTTATAGTCCTGTCGGGTTTCGCCACCTCTGACTTGAGCGTCGATTTTTGTGATGCTCGTCAGGGG
GGCGGAGCCTATGGAAAAACGCCAGCAACGCGGCCTTTTTACGGTTCCTGGCCTTTTGCTGGCCTTTTGC
TCACATGTTCTTTCCTGCGTTATCCCCTGATTCTGTGGATAACCGTATTACCGCCTTTGAGTGAGCTGAT
ACCGCTCGCCGCAGCCGAACGACCGAGCGCAGCGAGTCAGTGAGCGAGGAAGCGGAAGAGCGCCTGATGC
GGTATTTTCTCCTTACGCATCTGTGCGGTATTTCACACCGCATATGGTGCACTCTCAGTACAATCTGCTC
TGATGCCGCATAGTTAAGCCAGTATACACTCCGCTATCGCTACGTGACTGGGTCATGGCTGCGCCCCGAC
ACCCGCCAACACCCGCTGACGCGCCCTGACGGGCTTGTCTGCTCCCGGCATCCGCTTACAGACAAGCTGT
GACCGTCTCCGGGAGCTGCATGTGTCAGAGGTTTTCACCGTCATCACCGAAACGCGCGAGGCAGGGTGCC
TTGATGTGGGCGCCGGCGGTCGAGTGGCGACGGCGCGGCTTGTCCGCGCCCTGGTAGATTGCCTGGCCGT
AGGCCAGCCATTTTTGAGCGGCCAGCGGCCGCGATAGGCCGACGCGAAGCGGCGGGGCGTAGGGAGCGCA
GCGACCGAAGGGTAGGCGCTTTTTGCAGCTCTTCGGCTGTGCGCTGGCCAGACAGTTATGCACAGGCCAG
GCGGGTTTTAAGAGTTTTAATAAGTTTTAAAGAGTTTTAGGCGGAAAAATCGCCTTTTTTCTCTTTTATA
TCAGTCACTTACATGTGTGACCGGTTCCCAATGTACGGCTTTGGGTTCCCAATGTACGGGTTCCGGTTCC
CAATGTACGGCTTTGGGTTCCCAATGTACGTGCTATCCACAGGAAACAGACCTTTTCGACCTTTTTCCCC
TGCTAGGGCAATTTGCCCTAGCATCTGCTCCGTACATTAGGAACCGGCGGATGCTTCGCCCTCGATCAGG
TTGCGGTAGCGCATGACTAGGATCGGGCCAGCCTGCCCCGCCTCCTCCTTCAAATCGTACTCCGGCAGGT
CATTTGACCCGATCAGCTTGCGCACGGTGAAACAGAACTTCTTGAACTCTCCGGCGCTGCCACTGCGTTC
GTAGATCGTCTTGAACAACCATCTGGCTTCTGCCTTGCCTGCGGCGCGGCGTGCCAGGCGGTAGAGAAAA
CGGCCGATGCCGGGATCGATCAAAAAGTAATCGGGGTGAACCGTCAGCACGTCCGGGTTCTTGCCTTCTG
TGATCTCGCGGTACATCCAATCAGCTAGCTCGATCTCGATGTACTCCGGCCGCCCGGTTTCGCTCTTTAC
GATCTTGTAGCGGCTAATCAAGGCTTCACCCTCGGATACCGTCACCAGGCGGCCGTTCTTGGCCTTCTTC
GTACGCTGCATGGCAACGTGCGTGGTGTTTAACCGAATGCAGGTTTCTACCAGGTCGTCTTTCTGCTTTC
CGCCATCGGCTCGCCGGCAGAACTTGAGTACGTCCGCAACGTGTGGACGGAACACGCGGCCGGGCTTGTC
TCCCTTCCCTTCCCGGTATCGGTTCATGGATTCGGTTAGATGGGAAACCGCCATCAGTACCAGGTCGTAA
TCCCACACACTGGCCATGCCGGCCGGCCCTGCGGAAACCTCTACGTGCCCGTCTGGAAGCTCGTAGCGGA
TCACCTCGCCAGCTCGTCGGTCACGCTTCGACAGACGGAAAACGGCCACGTCCATGATGCTGCGACTATC
GCGGGTGCCCACGTCATAGAGCATCGGAACGAAAAAATCTGGTTGCTCGTCGCCCTTGGGCGGCTTCCTA
ATCGACGGCGCACCGGCTGCCGGCGGTTGCCGGGATTCTTTGCGGATTCGATCAGCGGCCGCTTGCCACG
ATTCACCGGGGCGTGCTTCTGCCTCGATGCGTTGCCGCTGGGCGGCCTGCGCGGCCTTCAACTTCTCCAC
CAGGTCATCACCCAGCGCCGCGCCGATTTGTACCGGGCCGGATGGTTTGCGACCGCTCACGCCGATTCCT
CGGGCTTGGGGGTTCCAGTGCCATTGCAGGGCCGGCAGGCAACCCAGCCGCTTACGCCTGGCCAACCGCC
CGTTCCTCCACACATGGGGCATTCCACGGCGTCGGTGCCTGGTTGTTCTTGATTTTCCATGCCGCCTCCT
TTAGCCGCTAAAATTCATCTACTCATTTATTCATTTGCTCATTTACTCTGGTAGCTGCGCGATGTATTCA
GATAGCAGCTCGGTAATGGTCTTGCCTTGGCGTACCGCGTACATCTTCAGCTTGGTGTGATCCTCCGCCG
GCAACTGAAAGTTGACCCGCTTCATGGCTGGCGTGTCTGCCAGGCTGGCCAACGTTGCAGCCTTGCTGCT
GCGTGCGCTCGGACGGCCGGCACTTAGCGTGTTTGTGCTTTTGCTCATTTTCTCTTTACCTCATTAACTC
AAATGAGTTTTGATTTAATTTCAGCGGCCAGCGCCTGGACCTCGCGGGCAGCGTCGCCCTCGGGTTCTGA
TTCAAGAACGGTTGTGCCGGCGGCGGCAGTGCCTGGGTAGCTCACGCGCTGCGTGATACGGGACTCAAGA
ATGGGCAGCTCGTACCCGGCCAGCGCCTCGGCAACCTCACCGCCGATGCGCGTGCCTTTGATCGCCCGCG
ACACGACAAAGGCCGCTTGTAGCCTTCCATCCGTGACCTCAATGCGCTGCTTAACCAGCTCCACCAGGTC
GGCGGTGGCCCATATGTCGTAAGGGCTTGGCTGCACCGGAATCAGCACGAAGTCGGCTGCCTTGATCGCG
GACACAGCCAAGTCCGCCGCCTGGGGCGCTCCGTCGATCACTACGAAGTCGCGCCGGCCGATGGCCTTCA
CGTCGCGGTCAATCGTCGGGCGGTCGATGCCGACAACGGTTAGCGGTTGATCTTCCCGCACGGCCGCCCA
ATCGCGGGCACTGCCCTGGGGATCGGAATCGACTAACAGAACATCGGCCCCGGCGAGTTGCAGGGCGCGG
GCTAGATGGGTTGCGATGGTCGTCTTGCCTGACCCGCCTTTCTGGTTAAGTACAGCGATAACCTTCATGC
GTTCCCCTTGCGTATTTGTTTATTTACTCATCGCATCATATACGCAGCGACCGCATGACGCAAGCTGTTT
TACTCAAATACACATCACCTTTTTAGACGGCGGCGCTCGGTTTCTTCAGCGGCCAAGCTGGCCGGCCAGG
CCGCCAGCTTGGCATCAGACAAACCGGCCAGGATTTCATGCAGCCGCACGGTTGAGACGTGCGCGGGCGG
CTCGAACACGTACCCGGCCGCGATCATCTCCGCCTCGATCTCTTCGGTAATGAAAAACGGTTCGTCCTGG
CCGTCCTGGTGCGGTTTCATGCTTGTTCCTCTTGGCGTTCATTCTCGGCGGCCGCCAGGGCGTCGGCCTC
GGTCAATGCGTCCTCACGGAAGGCACCGCGCCGCCTGGCCTCGGTGGGCGTCACTTCCTCGCTGCGCTCA
AGTGCGCGGTACAGGGTCGAGCGATGCACGCCAAGCAGTGCAGCCGCCTCTTTCACGGTGCGGCCTTCCT
GGTCGATCAGCTCGCGGGCGTGCGCGATCTGTGCCGGGGTGAGGGTAGGGCGGGGGCCAAACTTCACGCC
TCGGGCCTTGGCGGCCTCGCGCCCGCTCCGGGTGCGGTCGATGATTAGGGAACGCTCGAACTCGGCAATG
CCGGCGAACACGGTCAACACCATGCGGCCGGCCGGCGTGGTGGTGTCGGCCCACGGCTCTGCCAGGCTAC
GCAGGCCCGCGCCGGCCTCCTGGATGCGCTCGGCAATGTCCAGTAGGTCGCGGGTGCTGCGGGCCAGGCG
GTCTAGCCTGGTCACTGTCACAACGTCGCCAGGGCGTAGGTGGTCAAGCATCCTGGCCAGCTCCGGGCGG
TCGCGCCTGGTGCCGGTGATCTTCTCGGAAAACAGCTTGGTGCAGCCGGCCGCGTGCAGTTCGGCCCGTT
GGTTGGTCAAGTCCTGGTCGTCGGTGCTGACGCGGGCATAGCCCAGCAGGCCAGCGGCGGCGCTCTTGTT
CATGGCGTAATGTCTCCGGTTCTAGTCGCAAGTATTCTACTTTATGCGACTAAAACACGCGACAAGAAAA
CGCCAGGAAAAGGGCAGGGCGGCAGCCTGTCGCGTAACTTAGGACTTGTGCGACATGTCGTTTTCAGAAG
ACGGCTGCACTGAACGTCAGAAGCCGACTGCACTATAGCAGCGGAGGGGTTGGATCAAAGTACTTTGATC
CCGAGGGGAACCCTGTGGTTGGCATGCACATACAAATGGACGAACGGATAAACCTTTTCACGCCCTTTTA
AATATCCGATTATTCTAA
